>Addgene plasmid #222539 | pPB-cT3G-cERP2-HOXA10 | addgene full sequence | sequence record 442451 | Addgene NGS Result
ATCACCTCGAGTTTACTCCCTATCAGTGATAGAGAACGTATGAAGAGTTTACTCCCTATCAGTGATAGAG
AACGTATGCAGACTTTACTCCCTATCAGTGATAGAGAACGTATAAGGAGTTTACTCCCTATCAGTGATAG
AGAACGTATGACCAGTTTACTCCCTATCAGTGATAGAGAACGTATCTACAGTTTACTCCCTATCAGTGAT
AGAGAACGTATATCCAGTTTACTCCCTATCAGTGATAGAGAACGTATAAGCTTGCCTATATAAGCAGAGC
TCGTTTAGTGAACCGTCAGATCGCCTGGAGACGCCATCCACGCTGTTTTGACCTCCATAGAAGACACCGG
GACCGATCCAGCCTACCACAAGTTTGTACAAAAAAGTTGGCATGTGTCAAGGCAATTCCAAAGGTGAAAA
CGCAGCCAACTGGCTCACGGCAAAGAGTGGTCGGAAGAAGCGCTGCCCCTACACGAAGCACCAGACACTG
GAGCTGGAGAAGGAGTTTCTGTTCAATATGTACCTTACTCGAGAGCGGCGCCTAGAGATTAGCCGCAGCG
TCCACCTCACGGACAGACAAGTGAAAATCTGGTTTCAGAACCGCAGGATGAAACTGAAGAAAATGAATCG
AGAAAACCGGATCCGGGAGCTCACAGCCAACTTTAATTTTTCCTGCCCAACTTTCTTGTACAAAGTGGTA
TACCCATACGATGTTCCAGATTACGCTTAGTAATGAGAAATACTCAGAAGATGTCACTCACCATAGTCCG
CAGTGAAAGATAAATGATCTTTTCTGGGGTGGCTCCCAAGTTTTAGAGCTAGAAATAGCAAGTAGGCCAC
TGAGCAAGAACTATGAATGAGATCTTTAGACATATTGCGGCCGCTTTCTCCGCGATCCAGACATGATAAG
ATACATTGATGAGTTTGGACAAACCAAAACTAGAATGCAGTGAAAAAAATGCCTTATTTGTGAAATTTGT
GATGCTATTGCCTTATTTGTAACCATTATAAGCTGCAATAAACAAGTTATCTATAACAAGAAAATATATA
TATAATAAGTTATCACGTAAGTAGAACATGAAATAACAATATAATTATCGTATGAGTTAAATCTTAAAAG
TCACGTAAAAGATAATCATGCGTCATTTTGACTCACGCGGTCGTTATAGTTCAAAATCAGTGACACTTAC
CGCATTGACAAGCACGCCTCACGGGAGCTCCAAGCGGCGACTGAGATGTCCTAAATGCACAGCGACGGAT
TCGCGCTATTTAGAAAGAGAGAGCAATATTTCAAGAATGCATGCGTCAATTTTACGCAGACTATCTTTCT
AGGGTTAAGAATTCACTGGCCGTCGTTTTACAACGTCGTGACTGGGAAAACCCTGGCGTTACCCAACTTA
ATCGCCTTGCAGCACATCCCCCTTTCGCCAGCTGGCGTAATAGCGAAGAGGCCCGCACCGATCGCCCTTC
CCAACAGTTGCGCAGCCTGAATGGCGAATGGCGCCTGATGCGGTATTTTCTCCTTACGCATCTGTGCGGT
ATTTCACACCGCATATGGTGCACTCTCAGTACAATCTGCTCTGATGCCGCATAGTTAAGCCAGCCCCGAC
ACCCGCCAACACCCGCTGACGCGCCCTGACGGGCTTGTCTGCTCCCGGCATCCGCTTACAGACAAGCTGT
GACCATGTCTCCGGGAGCTGCATGTGTCAGAGGTTTTCACCGTCATCACCGAAACACGCGAGTTCGAAAG
GGCCTCGTGATACGCCTATTTTTATAGGTTAATGTCATGATAATAATGGTTTCTTAGACGTCAGGTGGCA
CTTTTCGGGGAAATGTGCGCGGAACCCCTATTTGTTTATTTTTCTAAATACATTCAAATATGTATCCGCT
CATGAGACAATAACCCTGATAAATGCTTCAATAATATTGAAAAAGGAAGAGTATGAGTATTCAACATTTC
CGTGTCGCCCTTATTCCCTTTTTTGCGGCATTTTGCCTTCCTGTTTTTGCTCACCCAGAAACGCTGGTGA
AAGTAAAAGATGCTGAAGATCAGTTGGGTGCACGAGTGGGTTACATCGAACTGGATCTCAACAGCGGTAA
GATCCTTGAGAGTTTTCGCCCCGAAGAACGTTTTCCAATGATGAGCACTTTTAAAGTTCTGCTATGTGGC
GCGGTATTATCCCGTATTGACGCCGGGCAAGAGCAACTCGGTCGCCGCATACACTATTCTCAGAATGACT
TGGTTGAGTACTCACCAGTCACAGAAAAGCATCTTACGGATGGCATGACAGTAAGAGAATTATGCAGTGC
TGCCATAACCATGAGTGATAACACTGCGGCCAACTTACTTCTGACAACGATCGGAGGACCGAAGGAGCTA
ACCGCTTTTTTGCACAACATGGGGGATCATGTAACTCGCCTTGATCGTTGGGAACCGGAGCTGAATGAAG
CCATACCAAACGACGAGCGTGACACCACGATGCCTGTAGCAATGGCAACAACGTTGCGCAAACTATTAAC
TGGCGAACTACTTACTCTAGCTTCCCGGCAACAATTAATAGACTGGATGGAGGCGGATAAAGTTGCAGGA
CCACTTCTGCGCTCGGCCCTTCCGGCTGGCTGGTTTATTGCTGATAAATCTGGAGCCGGTGAGCGTGGTT
CACGCGGTATCATTGCAGCACTGGGGCCAGATGGTAAGCCCTCCCGTATCGTAGTTATCTACACGACGGG
GAGTCAGGCAACTATGGATGAACGAAATAGACAGATCGCTGAGATAGGTGCCTCACTGATTAAGCATTGG
TAACTGTCAGACCAAGTTTACTCATATATACTTTAGATTGATTTAAAACTTCATTTTTAATTTAAAAGGA
TCTAGGTGAAGATCCTTTTTGATAATCTCATGACCAAAATCCCTTAACGTGAGTTTTCGTTCCACTGAGC
GTCAGACCCCGTAGAAAAGATCAAAGGATCTTCTTGAGATCCTTTTTTTCTGCGCGTAATCTGCTGCTTG
CAAACAAAAAAACCACCGCTACCAGCGGTGGTTTGTTTGCCGGATCAAGAGCTACCAACTCTTTTTCCGA
AGGTAACTGGCTTCAGCAGAGCGCAGATACCAAATACTGTTCTTCTAGTGTAGCCGTAGTTAGGCCACCA
CTTCAAGAACTCTGTAGCACCGCCTACATACCTCGCTCTGCTAATCCTGTTACCAGTGGCTGCTGCCAGT
GGCGATAAGTCGTGTCTTACCGGGTTGGACTCAAGACGATAGTTACCGGATAAGGCGCAGCGGTCGGGCT
GAACGGGGGGTTCGTGCACACAGCCCAGCTTGGAGCGAACGACCTACACCGAACTGAGATACCTACAGCG
TGAGCTATGAGAAAGCGCCACGCTTCCCGAAGGGAGAAAGGCGGACAGGTATCCGGTAAGCGGCAGGGTC
GGAACAGGAGAGCGCACGAGGGAGCTTCCAGGGGGAAACGCCTGGTATCTTTATAGTCCTGTCGGGTTTC
GCCACCTCTGACTTGAGCGTCGATTTTTGTGATGCTCGTCAGGGGGGCGGAGCCTATGGAAAAACGCCAG
CAACGCGGCCTTTTTACGGTTCCTGGCCTTTTGCTGGCCTTTTGCTCACATGTTCTTTCCTGCGTTATCC
CCTGATTCTGTGGATAACCGTATTACCGCCTTTGAGTGAGCTGATACCGCTCGCCGCAGCCGAACGACCG
AGCGCAGCGAGTCAGTGAGCGAGGAAGCGGATGAGCGCCCAATACGCAAACCGCCTCTCACCGCGCGTTG
GCCGATTCATTAATGCAGCTGGCACGACAGGTTTCCCGACTGGAAAGCGGGCAGTGAGCGCAACGCAAAC
CGCCTCTCCCCGCGCGTTGGCCGATTCATTAATGCAGCTGGCACGACAGGTTTCCCGACTGGAAAGCGGG
CAGTGAGCGCAACGCAATTAATGTGAGTTAGCTCACTCATTAGGCACCCCAGGCTTTACACTTTATGCTT
CCGGCTCGTATGTTGTGTGGAATTGTGAGCGGATAACAATTTCACACAGGAAACAGCTATGACCATGATT
ACGCCAAGGTCGACTTAACCCTAGAAAGATAATCATATTGTGACGTACGTTAAAGATAATCATGCGTAAA
ATTGACGCATGTGTTTTATCGGTCTGTATATCGAGGTTTATTTATTAATTTGAATAGATATTAAGTTTTA
TTATATTTACACTTACATACTAATAATAAATTCAACAAACAATTTATTTATGTTTATTTATTTATTAAAA
AAAAACAAAAACTCAAAATTTCTTCTATAAAGTAACAAAACTTTTAGCAGTGAAAAAAATGCTTTATTTG
TGAAATTTGTGATGCTATTGCTTTATTTGTAACCATTATAAGCTGCAATAAACAAGTTAACAACAACAAT
TGCATTCATTTTATGTTTCAGGTTCAGGGGGAGGTGTGGGAGGTTTTTTAAAGCAAGTAAAACCTCTACA
AATGTGGTATGGCTGATTATGATCCTCTGGAGATTCATGCGCCAGGTTTTCTGGTCATGCACCACGTTCG
TGGGCCCTCAGGAACCTCCACGTCAGCGGTAACTGTGAAGCCCAGTCGCTCGTAAAAAGGAAGATTCCGG
GGAGCACTGGTTTCGAGGAACGCCGGCACGCCAGCCCGTTCCGCGGCCTCAACACCAGGAAGAACGACAG
CGCTTCCCAAACCTTTACCTTGGTGATCTGGGCTGACACCGACAGTGGCAAGAAACCACGCAGGCTCCTT
TGGTCTATGAGGAGCCAGCAAGCCCTCCATTTGCTGTTGTGCCGCCAACCTACTCCCTGACAGCTCGGCC
ATCCGCGGACCTATTTCCGCGAACACTGCGCCGGCTTCGACGCTTTCCGGAGTAGTCCAGACCGCAACTG
CGGCACCATCGTCCGCAACCCAAACTTTACCAATGTCCAGACCCACGCGCGTAAGAAACAGCTCTTGCAA
CTCAGTTACCCTCTCTATGTGTCTGTCCGGATCTACGGTATGGCGGGTCGCTGGATAATCTGCAAATGCT
GCGGCAAGTGTTCGGACAGCCCGTGGTACATCGTCACGGGTAGCGAGCCTAACAGTGGGCTTATATTCCG
TCATGGGGCCGGGGTTCTCCTCCACGTCGCCGGCCTGCTTCAGCAGGCTGAAGTTGGTGGCGCCGCTGCC
CCCGGGGAGCATGTCAAGGTCAAAATCGTCAAGAGCGTCAGCAGGCAGCATATCAAGGTCAAAGTCGTCA
AGGGCATCGGCTGGGAGCATGTCTAAGTCAAAATCGTCAAGGGCGTCGGTCGGCCCGCCGCTTTCGCACT
TTAGCTGTTTCTCCAGGCCACATATGATTAGTTCCAGGCCGAAAAGGAAGGCAGGTTCGGCTCCCTGCCG
GTCGAACAGCTCAATTGCTTGTTTCAGAAGTGGGGGCATAGAATCGGTGGTAGGTGTCTCTCTTTCCTCT
TTTGCTACTTGATGCTCCTGTTCCTCCAATACGCAGCCCAGTGTAAAGTGGCCCACGGCGGACAGAGCGT
ACAGTGCGTTCTCCAGGGAGAAGCCTTGCTGACACAGGAACGCGAGCTGATTTTCCAGGGTTTCGTACTG
TTTCTCTGTTGGGCGGGTGCCGAGATGCACTTTAGCCCCGTCACGATGTGAGAGGAGAGCACAGCGGTAT
GACTTGGCGTTGTTCCGCAGAAAGTCTTGCCATGACTCGCCTTCCAGGGGGCAGGAGTGGGTATGATGCC
TGTCCAGCATCTCGATTGGCAGGGCATCGAGCAGGGCCCGCTTGTTCTTCACGTGCCAGTACAGGGTAGG
CTGCTCAACTCCCAGCTTTTGAGCGAGTTTCCTTGTCGTCAGGCCTTCGATACCGACTCCATTGAGTAAT
TCCAGAGCAGAGTTTATGACTTTGCTCTTGTCCAGTCTAGACATCTTATCGTCATCGTCTTTGTAATCCA
TGGTGGCGGATCCCGCGTCACGACACCTGTGTTCTGGCGGCAAACCCGTTGCGAAAAAGAACGTTCACGG
CGACTACTGCACTTATATACGGTTCTCCCCCACCCTCGGGAAAAAGGCGGAGCCAGTACACGACATCACT
TTCCCAGTTTACCCCGCGCCACCTTCTCTAGGCACCGGTTCAATTGCCGACCCCTCCCCCCAACTTCTCG
GGCACTGTGGGCCATGTGCGCTCTGCCCCATGGTAATAGCCATGACTAATACGTAGATGTACTGCCAAGT
AGGAAAGTGCCATAAGGTCATGTACTGGGCATAATGCCAGGCGGGCCATTTACCGTCATTGACGTCAATA
GGGGGCGTACTTGGCATATGATACACTTGATGTACTGCCAAGTGGGCAGTTTACCGTAAATACTCCACCC
ATTGACGTCAATGGAAAGTGCCTATTGGCGTTACTATGGGAACATACGTCATTATTGACGTCAATGGGCG
GGGGTCGTTGGGCGGTCAGCCAGGCGGGCCATTTACCGTAAGTTATGTAACGCGGAACTCCATATATGGG
CTATGAACTAATGACCCCGTAATTGATTACTATTAATAACTAGTCAATAATCAATGTCATAAGCTCTAAT
CGCATAATCGAGCTAAGAGCGATTAATATGCTTAGCTAGCTTAGCTAAGCTAGATTTCTCTATTCTCCCA
CAATATATAGCAGCTATTAGCTTAGCAGTCCGAATACGATCGTCCACGATCCATAAGCGTAACACATTTG
AGTAGCGACTGACGGGCACCGGAGCCACTCGAGTGGAATT
Features (pLannotate 1.2.2; 27 found; start..end, strand, type, name):
      9..257     +  promoter       TRE3GV promoter (fragment): 3rd-generation Tet-responsive promoter that can be activated by binding of Tet-On® 3G, optimized for retroviral and lentiviral vectors
    264..305     +  promoter       tight TRE promoter (fragment): Tet-responsive promoter PTight, consisting of seven tet operator sequences followed by the minimal CMV promoter
    369..386     +  protein_bind   attB1 (fragment): mutant version of attB; core recombination site for the Gateway® BP reaction BP Clonase™
    425..673     +  CDS            HOXD10 (fragment): HXD10_CHICK - Also known as CHOX-4.5. Experimental evidence at transcript level: Swiss-Prot protein existence level 2. Sequence-specific transcription factor which is part of a developmental regulatory system that provides cells with specific positional identities on the anterior-posterior axis. From Gallus gallus (Chicken).
    676..699     -  protein_bind   attB2: mutant version of attB; recombination site for the Gateway® BP reaction BP Clonase™
    701..729     +  CDS            3xHA (fragment): three tandem HA epitope tags
    767..789     +  promoter       SNR52 promoter (fragment): promoter for the S. cerevisiae small nucleolar RNA gene SNR52
    810..833     +  misc_RNA       gRNA scaffold (fragment): guide RNA scaffold for the Streptococcus pyogenes CRISPR/Cas9 system
    894..1028    -  polyA_signal   SV40 poly(A) signal: SV40 polyadenylation signal
   1341..1498    +  CDS            lacZα (fragment): LacZα fragment of β-galactosidase; lacZ fragment
   1504..1603    -  misc_feature   bom (fragment): basis of mobility region from pBR322
   1707..1742    -  CDS            rop (fragment): Rop protein, which maintains plasmids at low copy number; rop
   1838..1942    +  promoter       AmpR promoter: bla
   1943..2803    +  CDS            AmpR: β-lactamase; bla; confers resistance to ampicillin, carbenicillin, and related antibiotics
   2974..3562    +  rep_origin     ori: high-copy-number ColE1/pMB1/pBR322/pUC origin of replication
   3745..3837    +  CDS            lacI (fragment): lac repressor; lacI; The lac repressor binds to the lac operator to inhibit transcription in E. coli. This inhibition can be relieved by adding lactose or isopropyl-β-D-thiogalactopyranoside (IPTG).
   3843..3926    +  CDS            lacI (fragment): lac repressor; lacI; The lac repressor binds to the lac operator to inhibit transcription in E. coli. This inhibition can be relieved by adding lactose or isopropyl-β-D-thiogalactopyranoside (IPTG).
   3939..3960    +  protein_bind   CAP binding site: CAP binding activates transcription in the presence of cAMP. E. coli catabolite activator protein
   3975..4005    +  promoter       lac promoter: promoter for the E. coli lac operon
   4013..4029    +  protein_bind   lac operator: The lac repressor binds to the lac operator to inhibit transcription in E. coli. This inhibition can be relieved by adding lactose or isopropyl-β-D-thiogalactopyranoside (IPTG). lac repressor encoded by lacI
   4317..4398    -  polyA_signal   SV40 poly(A) signal: SV40 polyadenylation signal
   4421..4504    -  CDS            large T antigen (fragment): large T antigen from SV40 (simian virus 40)
   4518..5114    -  CDS            pac: PUAC_STRAD - Protein predicted: Swiss-Prot protein existence level 4. Detoxification of puromycin. From Streptomyces alboniger.
   5187..5297    -  CDS            VP48: 3 tandem repeats of the minimal activation domain of herpes simplex virus VP16 (Cheng et al., 2013)
   5227..5924    -  CDS            rtTA3 (fragment): reverse tetracycline transactivator 3 activates expression from Tet-responsive promoters in the presence of doxycycline
   5977..6188    -  promoter       EF-1α core promoter: core promoter for human elongation factor EF-1α
   6189..6568    -  enhancer       CMV enhancer: human cytomegalovirus immediate early enhancer
