[The description below was written by a language model from this plasmid's Addgene catalogue record and pLannotate feature annotations shown in this document.]
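Description:
pPB-cT3G-cERP2-HOXA10 is a mammalian expression plasmid built on the pPB-cT3G-cERP2 backbone and described by the depositor as a PiggyBac transposon vector for doxycycline-inducible expression of human HOXA10. It is maintained in E. coli as a high-copy plasmid through a ColE1/pUC-type origin and an ampicillin resistance gene (AmpR, with its own promoter). Remnants of lacZα, lacI, the lac promoter/operator, bom and rop reflect its cloning-vector ancestry. The automated annotation of the 6,760 nt sequence does not call out the PiggyBac terminal repeats, so the transposon architecture rests on the catalogue description rather than the feature table.

The construct is an all-in-one Tet-On design with two expression units. In the first, a third-generation Tet-responsive promoter (TRE3G-type, with tet operator repeats and a minimal promoter) sits upstream of the Gateway-cloned insert, which is flanked by attB1 and attB2 sites and followed by an SV40 polyadenylation signal. The annotation tool labels only a short part of the insert, matching it to chicken HOXD10. This most likely reflects conservation of the homeodomain among paralogous HOX proteins, and the record identifies the insert as HOXA10. Brief matches to 3xHA, the SNR52 promoter and a gRNA scaffold downstream of attB2 are small fragments of uncertain significance. In the second unit, on the opposite strand, a CMV enhancer fused to the EF-1α core promoter drives a reverse tetracycline transactivator (rtTA3-type, with VP16-derived activation repeats), followed by the puromycin N-acetyltransferase gene (pac) and an SV40 poly(A) signal.

With a PiggyBac transposase supplied separately, the cassette can be integrated into the genome, stable cells selected with puromycin, and HOXA10 induced with doxycycline. The associated work concerns inducing meiosis from human pluripotent stem cells.
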