Addgene plasmid #222539: pPB-cT3G-cERP2-HOXA10
Purpose: PiggyBac transposon plasmid for doxycycline inducible expression of HOXA10
Depositing lab: George Church. Depositing organization: Harvard Medical School. Publication: Induction of Meiosis from Human Pluripotent Stem Cells. Pierson Smela M, Adams J, Ma C, Breimann L, Widocki U, Shioda T, Church GM. bioRxiv 2024.05.31.596483 10.1101/2024.05.31.596483.
Backbone
  Vector backbone: pPB-cT3G-cERP2
  Vector type: Mammalian Expression
  Selectable markers: Puromycin
Growth in bacteria
  Bacterial resistance: Ampicillin, 100 μg/mL
  Growth temperature: 37°C
  Growth strain: DH5alpha
  Copy number: High Copy
Gene/Insert
  Gene/Insert name: HOXA10
  Species: H. sapiens (human)
  Entrez Gene: HOXA10 (a.k.a. HOX1, HOX1.8, HOX1H, PL)
  Cloning method: Gateway Cloning
Terms and licenses: Academic/Nonprofit Terms; Industry Terms: Not Available to Industry
Depositor comments: Please visit https://doi.org/10.1101/2024.05.31.596483 for bioRxiv preprint.
How to cite: pPB-cT3G-cERP2-HOXA10 was a gift from George Church (Addgene plasmid # 222539 ; http://n2t.net/addgene:222539 ; RRID:Addgene_222539)
